Addgene plasmid #18024: pLNC Wnt-6
Depositing lab: Jan Kitajewski. Depositing organization: Columbia University. Publication: Transformation by Wnt family proteins correlates with regulation of beta-catenin. Shimizu H, Julius MA, Giarre M, Zheng Z, Brown AM, Kitajewski J. Cell Growth Differ. 1997 Dec . 8(12):1349-58. PubMed 9419423.
Backbone
  Vector backbone: pLNC
  Backbone size w/o insert (bp): 6620
  Vector type: Retroviral
  Selectable markers: Neomycin (select with G418)
Growth in bacteria
  Bacterial resistance: Ampicillin, 100 μg/mL
  Growth temperature: 37°C
  Growth strain: DH5alpha
  Growth instructions: DH5a, HB101
  Copy number: Low Copy
Gene/Insert
  Gene/Insert name: Wnt-6
  Species: M. musculus (mouse)
  Insert size (bp): 1300
  Entrez Gene: Wnt6 (a.k.a. AA409270, Wnt-6)
  Cloning method: Restriction Enzyme
  Sequencing primers: 5′ AGCTCGTTTAGTGAACCGTCAGATCG; 3′ ACCTACAGGTGGGGTCTTTCATTCCC
Terms and licenses: Academic/Nonprofit Terms; Industry Terms: Not Available to Industry
Depositor comments: Gavin, B.J., McMahon, J.A., and McMahon, A.P. Expression of multiple novel Wnt-1/Int-1-related genes during fetal and adult mouse development. Genes Dev.,4:2319-2332, 1990.
How to cite: pLNC Wnt-6 was a gift from Jan Kitajewski (Addgene plasmid # 18024 ; http://n2t.net/addgene:18024 ; RRID:Addgene_18024)
