[The description below was written by a language model from this plasmid's Addgene catalogue record.]
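Description:
pLNC Wnt-6 is a retroviral expression vector carrying the mouse Wnt6 gene, built on the pLNC backbone (about 6.6 kb without insert). The insert is roughly 1.3 kb and was introduced by restriction enzyme cloning. In bacteria the plasmid is maintained under ampicillin selection and is recorded as low copy. In mammalian cells it carries a neomycin resistance marker, so transduced or transfected cells can be selected with G418.

No feature table accompanies the record, and the catalogue fields do not name the promoter driving Wnt-6, list any epitope tags, or describe the viral elements individually. As a retroviral vector, it would be expected to contain long terminal repeats and a packaging signal, which allow the vector RNA to be packaged into virus particles when viral proteins are supplied in trans by a packaging cell line. The resulting provirus then integrates stably into the genome of target cells. The exact arrangement of the neomycin marker and the Wnt-6 cassette within the provirus should be confirmed from the full sequence rather than assumed.

The associated publication examined how transformation by Wnt family proteins correlates with regulation of beta-catenin. This suggests the construct belongs to a set of vectors for stably expressing individual Wnt family members in cultured mammalian cells and comparing their effects. It suits experiments that need G418-selected cell populations ectopically expressing mouse Wnt-6, for example to study Wnt signalling, beta-catenin regulation or cell transformation. The depositor comments point to an earlier study of Wnt-1/Int-1-related genes in fetal and adult mouse development, though the record does not say how that study relates to the insert.
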