>Addgene plasmid #18024 | pLNC Wnt-6 | addgene partial sequence | sequence record 23905 | LNCX 5'-AGCTCGTTTAGTGAACCGTCAGATC-3'
TAAANAGGAACATCAGCTGTTTTGACTCATAGAAGACACCGGGACCGATCCAGCCTCCGCGGCCCCAAGC
TGNTTNCCGCTCTAGAACTAGTGGATCCCCCGGGCTGCAGGAATTCGGCACGAGAGGAGACACAGGCGCT
GGCTGCTGGGTCCGCTCTCCGCCTCCGCCGCGCCCTCCTCGCCCGGGATGGGCCCCCCCGCCGCCACCGC
CGCCGGAGCCCTAGTCTCCGGGCCGCCGCCTCGGTCGCCGCGTTTGCCCTGAAGCCCGGTGCCCGCGCGC
CCCGGCTCACCCCGCAGCTTCACTCCCCACCCCCAGCCGCCTCCCCGGCCAGACTGCGGTAGAGCTCTCA
GGATGCTGCCGCCGGTGCCCTCCCGCCTCGGACTGCTGCTGCTGCTCTTGTGCCCCGCGCACGTCGATGG
ACTGTGGTGGGCCGTGGGCAGCCCCTTGGTCATGGATCCTACCAGCATCTGCAGGAAGGCCAGGCGGCTG
GCAGGAAGACAGGCCGAGCTGTGCCAGGCGGAGCCGGAAGTAGTGGCAGAGCTTGCCCGAGGCGCAAGAC
TGGGGGTTCGAGAATGTCAGTTCCAGTTCCGTTTCCGACGCTGGAACTGCTCCAGCCACAGNAAGGCCTT
TGGNCGCGTCCTGCAGCAGGAAATCCGAGANAAAGTTTTNTTTAGNTTNACNCNTGGANNTGNNACNNTG
CNNNNTGAAAATTANNNNTTNAAGAAGAGAAANCTCCTACAGTGTGGTTGTCAGGCACCCGCGGCGGCAN
GCNAAGNCNTCGGCTTTTGGCATTGTGAACTCAAGACAANTGTTTTCAAATTTAGNANCTGGAATGGGAG
T
